>Addgene plasmid #73620 | pUC57-FASTKD4 | addgene partial sequence | sequence record 137545 | M13pUC-Fwd 5'-CCCAGTCACGACGTTGTAAAACG-3'
TGGGTTCGCTTACGCCTGGCCTGGGTGGCACACAAAACCCTGACCAGCAGTGCCACCAGTCCGATTAGCC
ATCTGCCTGGCAGCCTGATGGAGCCTGTGGAGAAGGAGCGTGCCAGCACCCCGTATATTGAAAAGCAGGT
GGACCACCTGATCAAGAAAGCCACACGTCCGGAAGAGCTGTTAGAGCTGCTGGGTGGCAGTCACGACCTG
GACAGCAATCAGGCCGCAATGGTGTTAATCCGCCTGAGCCATCTGCTGAGCGAGAAGCCTGAGGATAAGG
GCCTGCTGATCCAGGACGCCCATTTTCATCAACTGCTGTGCCTGCTGAATAGCCAGATTGCAAGCGTGTG
GCATGGCACCCTGAGTAAGTTACTGGGCAGCCTGTACGCCCTGGGTATCCCGAAAGCAAGCAAAGAGCTG
CAGAGCGTTGAGCAGGAAGTGCGCTGGCGTATGCGCAAGTTAAAGTACAAGCACCTGGCCTTCCTGGCCG
AGAGTTGCGCCACCTTAAGTCAGGAGCAGCATAGCCAGGAACTGCTGGCCGAATTACTGACCCATCTGGA
GCGTCGCTGGACCGAAATCGAAGATAGCCACACCCTGGTTACAGTGATGATGAAAGTTGGCCACCTGAGC
GAACCGCTGATGAACCGTCTGGAGGACAAATGTCTGGAGCTGGTTGAGCACTTCGGCCCGAACGAACTGC
GCAAGGTGCTGGTGATGTTAGCAGCCCAGAGTCGCCGTAGCGTGCCTCTGCTGCGTGCCATCAGTTACCA
TCTGGTGCAGAAGCCTTTCAGCTTAACCAAGGACGTTTTACTGGACGTGGCATACGCATACGGCAAGCTG
AGCTTCCACCAGACACAAGTTAGCCAGCGCTTAGCCACCGATCTGCTGAGCCTGATGCCGAGCCTGACAA
GCGGCGAGGTTGCCCATTTGTGCAA
