>Addgene plasmid #73620 | pUC57-FASTKD4 | addgene partial sequence | sequence record 137548 | M13pUC-Rev 5'-AGCGGATAACAATTTCACACAGG-3'
TAGCCAGCTTGCATGCAGGCCTCTGCAGTCGACGGGCCCGGGATCCGATGGAACAAGCTTCTTTGCCAGC
TCCTCGGCCACTGCCTTGCGCATCTTATCCTTCAGGTAGGCGCCCTTCTGCCATTCGCTTTTCAGTTCCA
GCCACTCGTAGAACGGCACGTCCACGATTAAGAAGCCTGCTGCCACGATGTGACGACGTGCCAGAACGAA
ACGACCCAGCAGGTCCTTGCTGCGGCTGTTGAAGTTAGGGAACTCCCAGCGCAGGAATGCTAAACGTTTA
CTGCCAGGCGGCGGACTTTGGCTACCTGTCGGCTGTGCTAAATGCGGGGCAACAAAATCGCGCACAGGCA
GAAACTCGCCATCGCTATCCAGCAGAACCTCTGCATCCAGCACCCAGCCGTATTGTGTTGCCACCTCCAG
GCTGCCTTTGTCGGCACTGCCTAATAAGCCCTTCAGGGTCTCCTGTAACTCCTTTTGTAACGGGGTCACC
TTGCGGTCTAAGGCACTAGGGCCCGGTGCAACTGCGCTGGCAGGTAATAACGGACCGCTATACTCCGGGT
ACTCCAGCAGTGCTGTGGCGTTGATGTGTAACAGCTTCTGAAATGTGTTCTGGTCCTTCTGACTCTTGCC
GCCCAGGAACTGAATGTGAAATTCCGGGTGCAGCACTGCCTGCAGTTCGGCTTCACGGGCTTGCTGCAGC
ACACACAGTGCCCAAACTAAGTCCACCTGCAGTGCAGGCTCTAAACCCGGCAGTTCACTGCCCAGCTTCT
CGTGCACCAGGCTGAAGAACTGATCTTCCTGGTCCGGGTGGAAGTTCAGGCGTGCGAATGCTAACAGAAC
GCTGCACAGATGCGGCAGGGTGATATCTTGGGCGCGATTCAGCACGTGCTGTGCGAATGCCTCGAATAAA
GGCAGGCTCAGCCATTTCAGCAGGGCGAAACTCT
