[The description below was written by a language model from this plasmid's Addgene catalogue record.]
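Description:
pUC57-FASTKD4 is a bacterial cloning plasmid built on the pUC57 backbone, a small pUC-type vector commonly used to deliver and store synthetic genes. It is maintained in E. coli at high copy number and selected with ampicillin. No feature table accompanies the record, so the exact layout of the backbone elements, the insert boundaries and the cloning sites are not documented; the cloning method is listed as unknown.

The insert is the human gene FASTKD4, also known as TBRG4 (with the further alias CPR2), a member of the FAS-activated serine/threonine kinase domain family. The coding sequence is not the native human cDNA: it has been codon optimized for expression in E. coli, so it encodes the human protein through a recoded nucleotide sequence. The promoter listed is lac, which is the promoter that flanks the multiple cloning site in pUC-type vectors. However, the stated purpose of the plasmid is as a cloning vector carrying FASTKD4 rather than as a dedicated expression construct. The record does not mention any epitope tags, fusion partners or reporters. The insert lies between the standard M13 forward and reverse primer sites, which are given for sequence verification.

In practice the plasmid serves as a source template from which the recoded FASTKD4 open reading frame can be amplified or subcloned into other vectors, for example bacterial expression plasmids where the codon optimization would be useful. It was deposited in connection with a functional genomic study of human mitochondrial RNA processing.
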