Addgene plasmid #73620: pUC57-FASTKD4
Purpose: Cloning vector containing FASTKD4
Depositing lab: Vamsi Mootha. Depositing organization: Massachusetts General Hospital. Publication: Functional genomic analysis of human mitochondrial RNA processing. Wolf AR, Mootha VK. Cell Rep. 2014 May 8;7(3):918-31. doi: 10.1016/j.celrep.2014.03.035. Epub 2014 Apr 18. PubMed 24746820.
Backbone
  Vector backbone: pUC57
Growth in bacteria
  Bacterial resistance: Ampicillin, 100 μg/mL
  Growth temperature: 37°C
  Growth strain: DH5alpha
  Copy number: High Copy
Gene/Insert
  Gene/Insert name: FASTKD4 (alt name: TBRG4)
  Species: H. sapiens (human)
  Mutation: FASTKD4 has been codon optimized for expression in E. coli
  Entrez Gene: TBRG4 (a.k.a. CPR2, FASTKD4)
  Promoter: lac
  Cloning method: Unknown
  Sequencing primers: 5′ M13F; 3′ M13R
Terms and licenses: Academic/Nonprofit Terms; Industry Terms: Not Available to Industry
How to cite: pUC57-FASTKD4 was a gift from Vamsi Mootha (Addgene plasmid # 73620 ; http://n2t.net/addgene:73620 ; RRID:Addgene_73620)
